>Addgene plasmid #144961 | TFORF3485 | addgene full sequence | sequence record 404536 | Addgene NGS Result
TTAATGTAGTCTTATGCAATACTCTTGTAGTCTTGCAACATGGTAACGATGAGTTAGCAACATGCCTTAC
AAGGAGAGAAAAAGCACCGTGCATGCCGATTGGTGGAAGTAAGGTGGTACGATCGTGCCTTATTAGGAAG
GCAACAGACGGGTCTGACATGGATTGGACGAACCACTGAATTGCCGCATTGCAGAGATATTGTATTTAAG
TGCCTAGCTCGATACATAAACGGGTCTCTCTGGTTAGACCAGATCTGAGCCTGGGAGCTCTCTGGCTAAC
TAGGGAACCCACTGCTTAAGCCTCAATAAAGCTTGCCTTGAGTGCTTCAAGTAGTGTGTGCCCGTCTGTT
GTGTGACTCTGGTAACTAGAGATCCCTCAGACCCTTTTAGTCAGTGTGGAAAATCTCTAGCAGTGGCGCC
CGAACAGGGACTTGAAAGCGAAAGGGAAACCAGAGGAGCTCTCTCGACGCAGGACTCGGCTTGCTGAAGC
GCGCACGGCAAGAGGCGAGGGGCGGCGACTGGTGAGTACGCCAAAAATTTTGACTAGCGGAGGCTAGAAG
GAGAGAGATGGGTGCGAGAGCGTCAGTATTAAGCGGGGGAGAATTAGATCGCGATGGGAAAAAATTCGGT
TAAGGCCAGGGGGAAAGAAAAAATATAAATTAAAACATATAGTATGGGCAAGCAGGGAGCTAGAACGATT
CGCAGTTAATCCTGGCCTGTTAGAAACATCAGAAGGCTGTAGACAAATACTGGGACAGCTACAACCATCC
CTTCAGACAGGATCAGAAGAACTTAGATCATTATATAATACAGTAGCAACCCTCTATTGTGTGCATCAAA
GGATAGAGATAAAAGACACCAAGGAAGCTTTAGACAAGATAGAGGAAGAGCAAAACAAAAGTAAGACCAC
CGCACAGCAAGCGGCCGCTGATCTTCAGACCTGGAGGAGGAGATATGAGGGACAATTGGAGAAGTGAATT
ATATAAATATAAAGTAGTAAAAATTGAACCATTAGGAGTAGCACCCACCAAGGCAAAGAGAAGAGTGGTG
CAGAGAGAAAAAAGAGCAGTGGGAATAGGAGCTTTGTTCCTTGGGTTCTTGGGAGCAGCAGGAAGCACTA
TGGGCGCAGCGTCAATGACGCTGACGGTACAGGCCAGACAATTATTGTCTGGTATAGTGCAGCAGCAGAA
CAATTTGCTGAGGGCTATTGAGGCGCAACAGCATCTGTTGCAACTCACAGTCTGGGGCATCAAGCAGCTC
CAGGCAAGAATCCTGGCTGTGGAAAGATACCTAAAGGATCAACAGCTCCTGGGGATTTGGGGTTGCTCTG
GAAAACTCATTTGCACCACTGCTGTGCCTTGGAATGCTAGTTGGAGTAATAAATCTCTGGAACAGATTTG
GAATCACACGACCTGGATGGAGTGGGACAGAGAAATTAACAATTACACAAGCTTAATACACTCCTTAATT
GAAGAATCGCAAAACCAGCAAGAAAAGAATGAACAAGAATTATTGGAATTAGATAAATGGGCAAGTTTGT
GGAATTGGTTTAACATAACAAATTGGCTGTGGTATATAAAATTATTCATAATGATAGTAGGAGGCTTGGT
AGGTTTAAGAATAGTTTTTGCTGTACTTTCTATAGTGAATAGAGTTAGGCAGGGATATTCACCATTATCG
TTTCAGACCCACCTCCCAACCCCGAGGGGACCCATGCATTGCATCTCAATTAGTCAGCAACCAGGTGTGG
AAAGTCCCCAGGCTCCCCAGCAGGCAGAAGTATGCAAAGCATGCGTCTCAATTAGTCAGCAACCATAGTC
CCGCCCCTAACTCCGCCCATCCCGCCCCTAACTCCGCCCAGTTCCGCCCATTCTCCGCCCCATGGCTGAC
TAATTTTTTTTATTTATGCAGAGGCCGAGGCCGCCTCGGCCTCTGAGCTATTCCAGAAGTAGTGAGGAGG
CTTTTTTGGAGGCCTAGGCTTTTGCAAAAAGCTTTCTAGAGGTACCACCGGAGCTTACCATGACCGAGTA
CAAGCCCACGGTGCGCCTCGCCACCCGCGACGACGTCCCCAGGGCCGTACGCACCCTCGCCGCCGCGTTC
GCCGACTACCCCGCCACGCGCCACACCGTCGATCCGGACCGCCACATCGAGCGGGTCACCGAGCTGCAAG
AACTCTTCCTCACGCGCGTCGGGCTCGACATCGGCAAGGTGTGGGTCGCGGACGACGGCGCCGCCGTGGC
GGTCTGGACCACGCCGGAGAGCGTCGAAGCGGGGGCGGTGTTCGCCGAGATCGGCCCGCGCATGGCCGAG
TTGAGCGGTTCCCGGCTGGCCGCGCAGCAACAGATGGAAGGCCTCCTGGCGCCGCACCGGCCCAAGGAGC
CCGCGTGGTTCCTGGCCACCGTCGGCGTCTCGCCCGACCACCAGGGCAAGGGTCTGGGCAGCGCCGTCGT
GCTCCCCGGAGTGGAGGCGGCCGAGCGCGCCGGGGTGCCCGCCTTCCTGGAGACCTCCGCGCCCCGCAAC
CTCCCCTTCTACGAGCGGCTCGGCTTCACCGTCACCGCCGACGTCGAGGTGCCCGAAGGACCGCGCACCT
GGTGCATGACCCGCAAGCCCGGTGCCAGTTAACGAATTCTAGATCTTGAGACAAATGGCAGTATTCATCC
ACAATTTTAAAAGAAAAGGGGGGATTGGGGGGTACAGTGCAGGGGAAAGAATAGTAGACATAATAGCAAC
AGACATACAAACTAAAGAATTACAAAAACAAATTACAAAAATTCAAAATTTTCGGGTTTATTACAGGGAC
AGCAGAGATCCACTTTGGCGCCGGCTCGAGGCCTGCAGGTGCAAAGATGGATAAAGTTTTAAACAGAGAG
GAATCTTTGCAGCTAATGGACCTTCTAGGTCTTGAAAGGAGTGGGAATTGGCTCCGGTGCCCGTCAGTGG
GCAGAGCGCACATCGCCCACAGTCCCCGAGAAGTTGGGGGGAGGGGTCGGCAATTGAACCGGTGCCTAGA
GAAGGTGGCGCGGGGTAAACTGGGAAAGTGATGTCGTGTACTGGCTCCGCCTTTTTCCCGAGGGTGGGGG
AGAACCGTATATAAGTGCAGTAGTCGCCGTGAACGTTCTTTTTCGCAACGGGTTTGCCGCCAGAACACAG
GTAAGTGCCGTGTGTGGTTCCCGCGGGCCTGGCCTCTTTACGGGTTATGGCCCTTGCGTGCCTTGAATTA
CTTCCACCTGGCTGCAGTACGTGATTCTTGATCCCGAGCTTCGGGTTGGAAGTGGGTGGGAGAGTTCGAG
GCCTTGCGCTTAAGGAGCCCCTTCGCCTCGTGCTTGAGTTGAGGCCTGGCCTGGGCGCTGGGGCCGCCGC
GTGCGAATCTGGTGGCACCTTCGCGCCTGTCTCGCTGCTTTCGATAAGTCTCTAGCCATTTAAAATTTTT
GATGACCTGCTGCGACGCTTTTTTTCTGGCAAGATAGTCTTGTAAATGCGGGCCAAGATCTGCACACTGG
TATTTCGGTTTTTGGGGCCGCGGGCGGCGACGGGGCCCGTGCGTCCCAGCGCACATGTTCGGCGAGGCGG
GGCCTGCGAGCGCGGCCACCGAGAATCGGACGGGGGTAGTCTCAAGCTGGCCGGCCTGCTCTGGTGCCTG
GCCTCGCGCCGCCGTGTATCGCCCCGCCCTGGGCGGCAAGGCTGGCCCGGTCGGCACCAGTTGCGTGAGC
GGAAAGATGGCCGCTTCCCGGCCCTGCTGCAGGGAGCTCAAAATGGAGGACGCGGCGCTCGGGAGAGCGG
GCGGGTGAGTCACCCACACAAAGGAAAAGGGCCTTTCCGTCCTCAGCCGTCGCTTCATGTGACTCCACGG
AGTACCGGGCGCCGTCCAGGCACCTCGATTAGTTCTCGAGCTTTTGGAGTACGTCGTCTTTAGGTTGGGG
GGAGGGGTTTTATGCGATGGAGTTTCCCCACACTGAGTGGGTGGAGACTGAAGTTAGGCCAGCTTGGCAC
TTGATGTAATTCTCCTTGGAATTTGCCCTTTTTGAGTTTGGATCTTGGTTCATTCTCAAGCCTCAGACAG
TGGTTCAAAGTTTTTTTCTTCCATTTCAGGTGTCGTGAGGCTAGCATCGATTGATCAACAAGTTTGTACA
AAAAAGTTGGCACCATGAAATTCAAGTTACATGTGAATTCTGCCAGGCAATACAAGGACCTGTGGAATAT
GAGTGATGACAAACCCTTTCTATGTACTGCGCCTGGATGTGGCCAGCGTTTTACCAACGAGGATCATTTG
GCTGTCCATAAACATAAACATGAGATGACACTGAAATTTGGTCCAGCACGTAATGACAGTGTCATTGTGG
CTGATCAGACCCCAACACCAACAAGATTCTTGAAAAACTGTGAAGAAGTGGGTTTGTTTAATGAGTTGGC
GAGTCCATTTGAGAATGAATTCAAGAAAGCTTCAGAAGATGACATTAAAAAAATGCCTCTAGATTTATCC
CCTCTTGCAACACCTATCATAAGAAGCAAAATTGAGGAGCCTTCTGTTGTAGAAACAACTCACCAGGATA
GTCCTTTACCTCACCCAGAGTCTACTACCAGTGATGAGAAGGAAGTACCATTGGCACAAACTGCACAGCC
CACATCAGCTATTGTTCGTCCAGCATCATTACAGGTTCCCAATGTGCTGCTTACAAGTTCTGACTCAAGT
GTAATTATTCAGCAGGCAGTACCTTCACCAACCTCAAGTACTGTAATCACCCAGGCACCATCCTCTAACA
GGCCAATTGTCCCTGTACCAGGCCCATTTCCTCTTCTGTTACATCTTCCTAATGGACAAACCATGCCTGT
TGCTATTCCTGCATCAATTACAAGTTCTAATGTGCATGTTCCAGCTGCAGTCCCACTCGTTCGACCAGTC
ACCATGGTGCCTAGTGTTCCAGGAATCCCAGGTCCTTCCTCTCCCCAACCAGTACAGTCAGAAGCAAAAA
TGAGATTAAAAGCTGCTTTGACCCAGCAACATCCTCCAGTTACCAATGGTGATACTGTCAAAGGTCATGG
TAGCGGATTGGTTAGGACTCAGTCAGAGGAATCTCGACCGCAGTCATTACAACAGCCAGCCACATCCACT
ACAGAAACTCCGGCTTCTCCAGCTCACACAACTCCACAGACCCAAAGTACAAGTGGTCGTCGGAGAAGAG
CAGCTAACGAAGATCCTGATGAAAAAAGGAGAAAGTTTTTAGAGCGAAATAGAGCAGCAGCTTCAAGATG
CCGACAAAAAAGGAAAGTCTGGGTTCAGTCTTTAGAGAAGAAAGCTGAAGACTTGAGTTCATTAAATGGT
CAGCTGCAGAGTGAAGTCACCCTGCTGAGAAATGAAGTGGCACAGCTGAAACAGCTTCTTCTGGCTCATA
AAGATTGCCCTGTAACCGCCATGCAGAAGAAATCTGGCTATCATACTGCTGATAAAGATGATAGTTCAGA
AGACATTTCAGTGCCGAGTAGTCCACATACAGAAGCTATACAGCATAGTTCGGTCAGCACATCCAATGGA
GTCAGTTCAACCTCCAAGGCAGAAGCTGTAGCCACTTCAGTCCTCACCCAGATGGCGGACCAGAGTACAG
AGCCTGCTCTTTCACAGATCGTTATGGCTCCTTCCTCCCAGTCACAGCCCTCAGGAAGTTTGCCAACTTT
CTTGTACAAAGTGGTTGATATCGGTAAGCCTATCCCTAACCCTCTCCTCGGTCTCGATTCTACGTAGTAA
TGAACTAGTCCGTAACTTGAAAGTATTTCGATTTCTTGGCTTTATATATCTTGTGGAAAGGACGATCGCT
TTTGTCGAGAGAGTTTCCGACGCGTTAAGTCGACAATCAACCTCTGGATTACAAAATTTGTGAAAGATTG
ACTGGTATTCTTAACTATGTTGCTCCTTTTACGCTATGTGGATACGCTGCTTTAATGCCTTTGTATCATG
CTATTGCTTCCCGTATGGCTTTCATTTTCTCCTCCTTGTATAAATCCTGGTTGCTGTCTCTTTATGAGGA
GTTGTGGCCCGTTGTCAGGCAACGTGGCGTGGTGTGCACTGTGTTTGCTGACGCAACCCCCACTGGTTGG
GGCATTGCCACCACCTGTCAGCTCCTTTCCGGGACTTTCGCTTTCCCCCTCCCTATTGCCACGGCGGAAC
TCATCGCCGCCTGCCTTGCCCGCTGCTGGACAGGGGCTCGGCTGTTGGGCACTGACAATTCCGTGGTGTT
GTCGGGGAAATCATCGTCCTTTCCTTGGCTGCTCGCCTGTGTTGCCACCTGGATTCTGCGCGGGACGTCC
TTCTGCTACGTCCCTTCGGCCCTCAATCCAGCGGACCTTCCTTCCCGCGGCCTGCTGCCGGCTCTGCGGC
CTCTTCCGCGTCTTCGCCTTCGCCCTCAGACGAGTCGGATCTCCCTTTGGGCCGCCTCCCCGCGTCGACT
TTAAGACCAATGACTTACAAGGCAGCTGTAGATCTTAGCCACTTTTTAAAAGAAAAGGGGGGACTGGAAG
GGCTAATTCACTCCCAACGAAGACAAGATCTGCTTTTTGCTTGTACTGGGTCTCTCTGGTTAGACCAGAT
CTGAGCCTGGGAGCTCTCTGGCTAACTAGGGAACCCACTGCTTAAGCCTCAATAAAGCTTGCCTTGAGTG
CTTCAAGTAGTGTGTGCCCGTCTGTTGTGTGACTCTGGTAACTAGAGATCCCTCAGACCCTTTTAGTCAG
TGTGGAAAATCTCTAGCAGTACGTATAGTAGTTCATGTCATCTTATTATTCAGTATTTATAACTTGCAAA
GAAATGAATATCAGAGAGTGAGAGGAACTTGTTTATTGCAGCTTATAATGGTTACAAATAAAGCAATAGC
ATCACAAATTTCACAAATAAAGCATTTTTTTCACTGCATTCTAGTTGTGGTTTGTCCAAACTCATCAATG
TATCTTATCATGTCTGGCTCTAGCTATCCCGCCCCTAACTCCGCCCATCCCGCCCCTAACTCCGCCCAGT
TCCGCCCATTCTCCGCCCCATGGCTGACTAATTTTTTTTATTTATGCAGAGGCCGAGGCCGCCTCGGCCT
CTGAGCTATTCCAGAAGTAGTGAGGAGGCTTTTTTGGAGGCCTAGGGACGTACCCAATTCGCCCTATAGT
GAGTCGTATTACGCGCGCTCACTGGCCGTCGTTTTACAACGTCGTGACTGGGAAAACCCTGGCGTTACCC
AACTTAATCGCCTTGCAGCACATCCCCCTTTCGCCAGCTGGCGTAATAGCGAAGAGGCCCGCACCGATCG
CCCTTCCCAACAGTTGCGCAGCCTGAATGGCGAATGGG
[124 nt withheld, positions 7319-7442]
C
[91 nt withheld, positions 7444-7534]
A
[49 nt withheld, positions 7536-7584]
CCTTTGACGTTGGAGTCCACGTTCTTT
[37 nt withheld, positions 7612-7648]
ACCCTATCTCGGTCTATTCTTTTGATTTATAAGGGATTTTGCCGATTTCGGCCTATTGGTTAAAAAATGA
GCTGATTTAACAAAAATTTAACGCGAATTTTAACAAAATATTAACGCTTACAATTTAGGTGGCACTTTTC
GGGGAAATGTGCGCGGAACCCCTATTTGTTTATTTTTCTAAATACATTCAAATATGTATCCGCTCATGAG
ACAATAACCCTGATAAATGCTTCAATAATATTGAAAAAGGAAGAGTATGAGTATTCAACATTTCCGTGTC
GCCCTTATTCCCTTTTTTGCGGCATTTTGCCTTCCTGTTTTTGCTCACCCAGAAACGCTGGTGAAAGTAA
AAGATGCTGAAGATCAGTTGGGTGCACGAGTGGGTTACATCGAACTGGATCTCAACAGCGGTAAGATCCT
TGAGAGTTTTCGCCCCGAAGAACGTTTTCCAATGATGAGCACTTTTAAAGTTCTGCTATGTGGCGCGGTA
TTATCCCGTATTGACGCCGGGCAAGAGCAACTCGGTCGCCGCATACACTATTCTCAGAATGACTTGGTTG
AGTACTCACCAGTCACAGAAAAGCATCTTACGGATGGCATGACAGTAAGAGAATTATGCAGTGCTGCCAT
AACCATGAGTGATAACACTGCGGCCAACTTACTTCTGACAACGATCGGAGGACCGAAGGAGCTAACCGCT
TTTTTGCACAACATGGGGGATCATGTAACTCGCCTTGATCGTTGGGAACCGGAGCTGAATGAAGCCATAC
CAAACGACGAGCGTGACACCACGATGCCTGTAGCAATGGCAACAACGTTGCGCAAACTATTAACTGGCGA
ACTACTTACTCTAGCTTCCCGGCAACAATTAATAGACTGGATGGAGGCGGATAAAGTTGCAGGACCACTT
CTGCGCTCGGCCCTTCCGGCTGGCTGGTTTATTGCTGATAAATCTGGAGCCGGTGAGCGTGGGTCTCGCG
GTATCATTGCAGCACTGGGGCCAGATGGTAAGCCCTCCCGTATCGTAGTTATCTACACGACGGGGAGTCA
GGCAACTATGGATGAACGAAATAGACAGATCGCTGAGATAGGTGCCTCACTGATTAAGCATTGGTAACTG
TCAGACCAAGTTTACTCATATATACTTTAGATTGATTTAAAACTTCATTTTTAATTTAAAAGGATCTAGG
TGAAGATCCTTTTTGATAATCTCATGACCAAAATCCCTTAACGTGAGTTTTCGTTCCACTGAGCGTCAGA
CCCCGTAGAAAAGATCAAAGGATCTTCTTGAGATCCTTTTTTTCTGCGCGTAATCTGCTGCTTGCAAACA
AAAAAACCACCGCTACCAGCGGTGGTTTGTTTGCCGGATCAAGAGCTACCAACTCTTTTTCCGAAGGTAA
CTGGCTTCAGCAGAGCGCAGATACCAAATACTGTTCTTCTAGTGTAGCCGTAGTTAGGCCACCACTTCAA
GAACTCTGTAGCACCGCCTACATACCTCGCTCTGCTAATCCTGTTACCAGTGGCTGCTGCCAGTGGCGAT
AAGTCGTGTCTTACCGGGTTGGACTCAAGACGATAGTTACCGGATAAGGCGCAGCGGTCGGGCTGAACGG
GGGGTTCGTGCACACAGCCCAGCTTGGAGCGAACGACCTACACCGAACTGAGATACCTACAGCGTGAGCT
ATGAGAAAGCGCCACGCTTCCCGAAGGGAGAAAGGCGGACAGGTATCCGGTAAGCGGCAGGGTCGGAACA
GGAGAGCGCACGAGGGAGCTTCCAGGGGGAAACGCCTGGTATCTTTATAGTCCTGTCGGGTTTCGCCACC
TCTGACTTGAGCGTCGATTTTTGTGATGCTCGTCAGGGGGGCGGAGCCTATGGAAAAACGCCAGCAACGC
GGCCTTTTTACGGTTCCTGGCCTTTTGCTGGCCTTTTGCTCACATGTTCTTTCCTGCGTTATCCCCTGAT
TCTGTGGATAACCGTATTACCGCCTTTGAGTGAGCTGATACCGCTCGCCGCAGCCGAACGACCGAGCGCA
GCGAGTCAGTGAGCGAGGAAGCGGAAGAGCGCCCAATACGCAAACCGCCTCTCCCCGCGCGTTGGCCGAT
TCATTAATGCAGCTGGCACGACAGGTTTCCCGACTGGAAAGCGGGCAGTGAGCGCAACGCAATTAATGTG
AGTTAGCTCACTCATTAGGCACCCCAGGCTTTACACTTTATGCTTCCGGCTCGTATGTTGTGTGGAATTG
TGAGCGGATAACAATTTCACACAGGAAACAGCTATGACCATGATTACGCCAAGCGCGCAATTAACCCTCA
CTAAAGGGAACAAAAGCTGGAGCTGCAAGC
Features (pLannotate 1.2.2; 34 found; start..end, strand, type, name):
      5..231     +  promoter       RSV promoter: Rous sarcoma virus enhancer/promoter
    232..412     +  LTR            5' LTR (truncated): truncated 5' long terminal repeat (LTR) from HIV-1
    459..584     +  misc_feature   HIV-1 Ψ: packaging signal of human immunodeficiency virus type 1
    568..931     +  CDS            HIV-1 gag (fragment): gag protein from human immunodeficiency virus 1; gag
   1077..1310    +  misc_feature   RRE: The Rev response element (RRE) of HIV-1 allows for Rev-dependent mRNA export from the nucleus to the cytoplasm.
   1687..1713    +  CDS            Rev (fragment): human immunodeficiency virus 1 (HIV-1) Rev protein; rev; enhances nuclear export of unspliced and incompletely spliced viral mRNAs
   1720..1743    +  promoter       SV40 promoter (fragment): SV40 early promoter
   1744..1815    +  promoter       SV40 promoter (fragment): SV40 enhancer and early promoter
   1839..1974    +  rep_origin     SV40 ori: SV40 origin of replication
   2020..2616    +  CDS            PuroR (fragment): puromycin N-acetyltransferase; pac from Streptomyces; confers resistance to puromycin
   2665..2782    +  misc_feature   cPPT/CTS: central polypurine tract and central termination sequence of HIV-1
   2847..2913    +  CDS            small t antigen (fragment): SV40 (simian virus 40) small t antigen
   2920..4098    +  promoter       EF-1α promoter: strong constitutive promoter for human elongation factor EF-1α
   4119..4136    +  protein_bind   attB1 (fragment): mutant version of attB; core recombination site for the Gateway® BP reaction BP Clonase™
   4145..5659    +  CDS            ATF2: ATF2_HUMAN - Also known as CREB2, CREBP1. Experimental evidence at protein level: Swiss-Prot protein existence level 1. Transcriptional activator which regulates the transcription of various genes, including those involved in anti-apoptosis, cell growth, and DNA damage response. Dependent on its binding partner, binds to CRE (cAMP response element) consensus sequences (5'-TGACGTCA- 3') or to AP-1 (activator protein 1) consensus sequences (5'-TGACTCA- 3'). In the nucleus, contributes to global transcription and the DNA damage response, in addition to specific transcriptional activities that are
   5667..5684    -  protein_bind   attB2 (fragment): mutant version of attB; core recombination site for the Gateway® BP reaction BP Clonase™
   5693..5734    +  CDS            V5 tag: epitope tag from simian virus 5
   5750..5803    +  promoter       U6 promoter (fragment): RNA polymerase III promoter for human U6 snRNA
   5845..6433    +  misc_feature   WPRE: woodchuck hepatitis virus posttranscriptional regulatory element
   6484..6503    +  misc_feature   cPPT/CTS (fragment): central polypurine tract and central termination sequence of HIV-1
   6505..6738    +  LTR            3' LTR (ΔU3): self-inactivating 3' long terminal repeat (LTR) from HIV-1
   6816..6937    +  polyA_signal   SV40 poly(A) signal: SV40 polyadenylation signal
   6977..7112    +  rep_origin     SV40 ori: SV40 origin of replication
   7133..7151    -  promoter       T7 promoter: promoter for bacteriophage T7 RNA polymerase
   7159..7314    +  CDS            lacZα (fragment): LacZα fragment of β-galactosidase; lacZ fragment
   7319..7747    +  rep_origin     f1 ori (sequence partly withheld): f1 bacteriophage origin of replication; arrow indicates direction of (+) strand synthesis
   7800..7904    +  promoter       AmpR promoter: bla
   7905..8765    +  CDS            AmpR: β-lactamase; bla; confers resistance to ampicillin, carbenicillin, and related antibiotics
   8936..9524    +  rep_origin     ori: high-copy-number ColE1/pMB1/pBR322/pUC origin of replication
   9707..9799    +  CDS            lacI (fragment): lac repressor; lacI; The lac repressor binds to the lac operator to inhibit transcription in E. coli. This inhibition can be relieved by adding lactose or isopropyl-β-D-thiogalactopyranoside (IPTG).
   9812..9833    +  protein_bind   CAP binding site: CAP binding activates transcription in the presence of cAMP. E. coli catabolite activator protein
   9848..9878    +  promoter       lac promoter: promoter for the E. coli lac operon
   9886..9902    +  protein_bind   lac operator: The lac repressor binds to the lac operator to inhibit transcription in E. coli. This inhibition can be relieved by adding lactose or isopropyl-β-D-thiogalactopyranoside (IPTG). lac repressor encoded by lacI
   9947..9965    +  promoter       T3 promoter: promoter for bacteriophage T3 RNA polymerase
