[The description below was written by a language model from this plasmid's Addgene catalogue record and pLannotate feature annotations shown in this document.]
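Description:
TFORF3485 is a third-generation-style, self-inactivating lentiviral expression plasmid built on the pLX_TRC317 backbone and carrying the human transcription factor ATF2 (also known as CRE-BP1 or CREB2) as a barcoded open reading frame. It is propagated in E. coli through a high-copy ColE1/pUC-type origin with ampicillin selection from the β-lactamase gene; an f1 origin and remnants of a lac/lacZα cloning region with T7 and T3 promoters are also annotated in the bacterial portion. The depositor warns that the plasmid can recombine, as is common for LTR-containing vectors.

The viral genome is transcribed from an RSV promoter fused to a truncated HIV-1 5' LTR. It includes the Ψ packaging signal with a gag fragment, the RRE for Rev-dependent nuclear export, a cPPT/CTS element, WPRE to enhance transcript expression, and a ΔU3 3' LTR followed by an SV40 polyadenylation signal. Within this unit, an SV40 early promoter drives puromycin N-acetyltransferase for selecting transduced mammalian cells. A separate EF-1α promoter drives the ATF2 coding sequence, which was inserted by Gateway cloning and is flanked by attB1 and attB2 sites. A C-terminal V5 epitope tag follows in frame for detection.

According to the record, each construct in this collection carries a unique 24-bp barcode, although the feature table does not annotate it explicitly. The barcode lets the overexpressed factor be identified in pooled screens. The plasmid belongs to a transcription factor ORF library used for overexpression screening in directed differentiation studies.
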