Addgene plasmid #144961: TFORF3485
Purpose: Lentiviral vector for overexpressing transcription factor ORFs with unique 24-bp barcodes. Barcodes facilitate identification of transcription factors in pooled screens.
Depositing lab: Feng Zhang. Depositing organization: Broad Institute. Publication: A transcription factor atlas of directed differentiation. Joung J, Ma S, Tay T, Geiger-Schuller KR, Kirchgatterer PC, Verdine VK, Guo B, Arias-Garcia MA, Allen WE, Singh A, Kuksenko O, Abudayyeh OO, Gootenberg JS, Fu Z, Macrae RK, Buenrostro JD, Regev A, Zhang F. Cell. 2023 Jan 5;186(1):209-229.e26. doi: 10.1016/j.cell.2022.11.026. PubMed 36608654.
Backbone
  Vector backbone: pLX_TRC317
  Backbone manufacturer: Broad Institute Genetic Perturbation Platform
  Backbone size w/o insert (bp): 8264
  Vector type: Mammalian Expression, Lentiviral
  Selectable markers: Puromycin
Growth in bacteria
  Bacterial resistance: Ampicillin, 100 μg/mL
  Growth temperature: 37°C
  Growth strain: NEB Stable
  Copy number: High Copy
Gene/Insert
  Gene/Insert name: ATF2
  Species: H. sapiens (human)
  Insert size (bp): 1724
  Entrez Gene: ATF2 (a.k.a. CRE-BP1, CREB-2, CREB2, HB16, TREB7)
  Promoter: EF1a
  Tag / fusion protein: V5 (C terminal on insert)
  Cloning method: Gateway Cloning
  Sequencing primers: 5′ GGGTGGAGACTGAAGTTAGGCCAG; 3′ CACATAGCGTAAAAGGAGCAACATAG
Resource information
  A portion of this plasmid was derived from a plasmid made by: Broad Institute Genetic Perturbation Platform
Terms and licenses: Academic/Nonprofit Terms; Industry Terms: Not Available to Industry
Depositor comments: NM_001880.3 Please test multiple small colonies in case of plasmid recombination. To make this collection available in a timely manner, a portion of this collection was not fully sequenced by Addgene. If an Addgene verified full plasmid sequence is not available, please contact us prior to placing an order to request the full sequence.
How to cite: TFORF3485 was a gift from Feng Zhang (Addgene plasmid # 144961 ; http://n2t.net/addgene:144961 ; RRID:Addgene_144961)
