>Addgene plasmid #144961 | TFORF3485 | depositor partial sequence | sequence record 286998 | Insert
ATCGATTGATCAACAAGTTTGTACAAAAAAGTTGGCACCATGAAATTCAAGTTACATGTGAATTCTGCCA
GGCAATACAAGGACCTGTGGAATATGAGTGATGACAAACCCTTTCTATGTACTGCGCCTGGATGTGGCCA
GCGTTTTACCAACGAGGATCATTTGGCTGTCCATAAACATAAACATGAGATGACACTGAAATTTGGTCCA
GCACGTAATGACAGTGTCATTGTGGCTGATCAGACCCCAACACCAACAAGATTCTTGAAAAACTGTGAAG
AAGTGGGTTTGTTTAATGAGTTGGCGAGTCCATTTGAGAATGAATTCAAGAAAGCTTCAGAAGATGACAT
TAAAAAAATGCCTCTAGATTTATCCCCTCTTGCAACACCTATCATAAGAAGCAAAATTGAGGAGCCTTCT
GTTGTAGAAACAACTCACCAGGATAGTCCTTTACCTCACCCAGAGTCTACTACCAGTGATGAGAAGGAAG
TACCATTGGCACAAACTGCACAGCCCACATCAGCTATTGTTCGTCCAGCATCATTACAGGTTCCCAATGT
GCTGCTTACAAGTTCTGACTCAAGTGTAATTATTCAGCAGGCAGTACCTTCACCAACCTCAAGTACTGTA
ATCACCCAGGCACCATCCTCTAACAGGCCAATTGTCCCTGTACCAGGCCCATTTCCTCTTCTGTTACATC
TTCCTAATGGACAAACCATGCCTGTTGCTATTCCTGCATCAATTACAAGTTCTAATGTGCATGTTCCAGC
TGCAGTCCCACTCGTTCGACCAGTCACCATGGTGCCTAGTGTTCCAGGAATCCCAGGTCCTTCCTCTCCC
CAACCAGTACAGTCAGAAGCAAAAATGAGATTAAAAGCTGCTTTGACCCAGCAACATCCTCCAGTTACCA
ATGGTGATACTGTCAAAGGTCATGGTAGCGGATTGGTTAGGACTCAGTCAGAGGAATCTCGACCGCAGTC
ATTACAACAGCCAGCCACATCCACTACAGAAACTCCGGCTTCTCCAGCTCACACAACTCCACAGACCCAA
AGTACAAGTGGTCGTCGGAGAAGAGCAGCTAACGAAGATCCTGATGAAAAAAGGAGAAAGTTTTTAGAGC
GAAATAGAGCAGCAGCTTCAAGATGCCGACAAAAAAGGAAAGTCTGGGTTCAGTCTTTAGAGAAGAAAGC
TGAAGACTTGAGTTCATTAAATGGTCAGCTGCAGAGTGAAGTCACCCTGCTGAGAAATGAAGTGGCACAG
CTGAAACAGCTTCTTCTGGCTCATAAAGATTGCCCTGTAACCGCCATGCAGAAGAAATCTGGCTATCATA
CTGCTGATAAAGATGATAGTTCAGAAGACATTTCAGTGCCGAGTAGTCCACATACAGAAGCTATACAGCA
TAGTTCGGTCAGCACATCCAATGGAGTCAGTTCAACCTCCAAGGCAGAAGCTGTAGCCACTTCAGTCCTC
ACCCAGATGGCGGACCAGAGTACAGAGCCTGCTCTTTCACAGATCGTTATGGCTCCTTCCTCCCAGTCAC
AGCCCTCAGGAAGTTTGCCAACTTTCTTGTACAAAGTGGTTGATATCGGTAAGCCTATCCCTAACCCTCT
CCTCGGTCTCGATTCTACGTAGTAATGAACTAGTCCGTAACTTGAAAGTATTTCGATTTCTTGGCTTTAT
ATATCTTGTGGAAAGGACGATCGCTTTTGTCGAGAGAGTTTCCG
