>Addgene plasmid #144961 | TFORF3485 | depositor partial sequence | sequence record 286999 | Barcode
TCGCTTTTGTCGAGAGAGTTTCCG
